Addgene plasmid #129329: pLBS.EF-iRFP
Purpose: cytosol marker, lentivirus
Depositing lab: Yasushi Okada. Depositing organization: RIKEN Center for Biosystems Dynamics Research, Kobe. Publication: Live cell imaging of metabolic heterogeneity by quantitative fluorescent ATP indicator protein, QUEEN-37C. Yaginuma H, Okada Y. bioRxiv 2021.10.08.463131 10.1101/2021.10.08.463131.
Backbone
  Vector backbone: pLBS.EF
  Vector type: Lentiviral
Growth in bacteria
  Bacterial resistance: Ampicillin, 100 μg/mL
  Growth temperature: 37°C
  Growth strain: NEB Stable
  Copy number: High Copy
Gene/Insert
  Gene/Insert name: iRFP (from Dr. M. Matsuda)
  Cloning method: Restriction Enzyme; 5′ cloning site Unknown (unknown if destroyed)
Terms and licenses: Academic/Nonprofit Terms; Industry Terms: Not Available to Industry
Depositor comments: Depositor Adm #1102 . Please visit https://www.biorxiv.org/content/10.1101/2021.10.08.463131v1 for bioRxiv preprint.
How to cite: pLBS.EF-iRFP was a gift from Yasushi Okada (Addgene plasmid # 129329 ; http://n2t.net/addgene:129329 ; RRID:Addgene_129329)
