[The description below was written by a language model from this plasmid's Addgene catalogue record and pLannotate feature annotations shown in this document.]
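Description:
pLBS.EF-iRFP is a lentiviral transfer plasmid of about 8.2 kb, built on the pLBS.EF backbone, that expresses the near-infrared fluorescent protein iRFP as a cytosolic marker in mammalian cells. In bacteria it is maintained through a high-copy ColE1/pUC-type origin and selected with ampicillin via the β-lactamase gene. The backbone also retains pBluescript-derived remnants, including an f1 origin, lac promoter/operator and lacZα fragments, partial multiple cloning sites, and flanking T3 and T7 promoters.

The viral portion has the layout typical of a third-generation vector. An RSV enhancer/promoter replaces the U3 region upstream of a truncated HIV-1 5' LTR, so genomic RNA can be transcribed in packaging cells without Tat. It is followed by the Ψ packaging signal with an adjoining gag fragment, the Rev response element for Rev-dependent nuclear export, and the cPPT/CTS element that aids nuclear import of the reverse-transcribed genome. The internal expression cassette uses the strong constitutive human EF-1α promoter to drive an open reading frame annotated as iRFP713, a bacteriophytochrome-derived protein from Rhodopseudomonas palustris that requires biliverdin as a cofactor for fluorescence. No targeting sequence or tag is annotated, consistent with diffuse cytosolic localisation. A WPRE downstream enhances transcript stability and expression. The cassette ends in a second truncated LTR, which the annotation tool labels as a 5' LTR although it sits in the 3' position and suggests a self-inactivating design, followed by an SV40 polyadenylation signal.

The plasmid carries no mammalian selection marker, so transduced cells would be identified by near-infrared fluorescence. The associated work concerns live-cell imaging with a fluorescent ATP indicator, where a spectrally distant cytosolic marker is a plausible companion, though the record does not spell out this role.
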