Features (pLannotate 1.2.2; 26 found; start..end, strand, type, name):
      1..227     +  promoter       RSV promoter: Rous sarcoma virus enhancer/promoter
    228..408     +  LTR            5' LTR (truncated): truncated 5' long terminal repeat (LTR) from HIV-1
    455..580     +  misc_feature   HIV-1 Ψ: packaging signal of human immunodeficiency virus type 1
    564..927     +  CDS            HIV-1 gag (fragment): gag protein from human immunodeficiency virus 1; gag
   1073..1306    +  misc_feature   RRE: The Rev response element (RRE) of HIV-1 allows for Rev-dependent mRNA export from the nucleus to the cytoplasm.
   1683..1783    +  CDS            Rev (fragment): human immunodeficiency virus 1 (HIV-1) Rev protein; rev; enhances nuclear export of unspliced and incompletely spliced viral mRNAs
   1802..1918    +  misc_feature   cPPT/CTS: central polypurine tract and central termination sequence of HIV-1
   1973..3154    +  promoter       EF-1α promoter: strong constitutive promoter for human elongation factor EF-1α
   3163..3200    -  misc_feature   MCS (fragment): pBluescript multiple cloning site
   3201..4148    +  CDS            iRFP713: iRFP713 is a basic (constitutively fluorescent) near ir fluorescent protein published in 2011, derived from Rhodopseudomonas palustris. It has low acid sensitivity. It requires the cofactor biliverdin for fluorescence.
   4172..4760    +  misc_feature   WPRE: woodchuck hepatitis virus posttranscriptional regulatory element
   4781..4918    +  CDS            nef (fragment): NEF_HV1LA - Experimental evidence at protein level: Swiss-Prot protein existence level 1. Extracellular Nef protein targets CD4(+) T-lymphocytes for apoptosis by interacting with CXCR4 surface receptors. From Human immunodeficiency virus type 1 group M subtype B (isolate Lai) (HIV-1).
   4904..5084    +  LTR            5' LTR (truncated): truncated 5' long terminal repeat (LTR) from HIV-1
   5156..5237    +  polyA_signal   SV40 poly(A) signal: SV40 polyadenylation signal
   5273..5302    -  misc_feature   MCS (fragment): pBluescript multiple cloning site
   5315..5333    -  promoter       T3 promoter: promoter for bacteriophage T3 RNA polymerase
   5378..5394    -  protein_bind   lac operator: The lac repressor binds to the lac operator to inhibit transcription in E. coli. This inhibition can be relieved by adding lactose or isopropyl-β-D-thiogalactopyranoside (IPTG). lac repressor encoded by lacI
   5402..5432    -  promoter       lac promoter: promoter for the E. coli lac operon
   5447..5468    -  protein_bind   CAP binding site: CAP binding activates transcription in the presence of cAMP. E. coli catabolite activator protein
   5481..5573    -  CDS            lacI (fragment): lac repressor; lacI; The lac repressor binds to the lac operator to inhibit transcription in E. coli. This inhibition can be relieved by adding lactose or isopropyl-β-D-thiogalactopyranoside (IPTG).
   5756..6344    -  rep_origin     ori: high-copy-number ColE1/pMB1/pBR322/pUC origin of replication
   6515..7375    -  CDS            AmpR: β-lactamase; bla; confers resistance to ampicillin, carbenicillin, and related antibiotics
   7376..7480    -  promoter       AmpR promoter: bla
   7533..7961    -  rep_origin     f1 ori (sequence partly withheld): f1 bacteriophage origin of replication; arrow indicates direction of (+) strand synthesis
   7966..8123    -  CDS            lacZα (fragment): LacZα fragment of β-galactosidase; lacZ fragment
   8126..8144    +  promoter       T7 promoter: promoter for bacteriophage T7 RNA polymerase
>Addgene plasmid #129329 | pLBS.EF-iRFP | addgene full sequence | sequence record 260988 | Addgene NGS Result
TGTAGTCTTATGCAATACTCTTGTAGTCTTGCAACATGGTAACGATGAGTTAGCAACATGCCTTACAAGG
AGAGAAAAAGCACCGTGCATGCCGATTGGTGGAAGTAAGGTGGTACGATCGTGCCTTATTAGGAAGGCAA
CAGACGGGTCTGACATGGATTGGACGAACCACTGAATTGCCGCATTGCAGAGATATTGTATTTAAGTGCC
TAGCTCGATACATAAACGGGTCTCTCTGGTTAGACCAGATCTGAGCCTGGGAGCTCTCTGGCTAACTAGG
GAACCCACTGCTTAAGCCTCAATAAAGCTTGCCTTGAGTGCTTCAAGTAGTGTGTGCCCGTCTGTTGTGT
GACTCTGGTAACTAGAGATCCCTCAGACCCTTTTAGTCAGTGTGGAAAATCTCTAGCAGTGGCGCCCGAA
CAGGGACTTGAAAGCGAAAGGGAAACCAGAGGAGCTCTCTCGACGCAGGACTCGGCTTGCTGAAGCGCGC
ACGGCAAGAGGCGAGGGGCGGCGACTGGTGAGTACGCCAAAAATTTTGACTAGCGGAGGCTAGAAGGAGA
GAGATGGGTGCGAGAGCGTCAGTATTAAGCGGGGGAGAATTAGATCGCGATGGGAAAAAATTCGGTTAAG
GCCAGGGGGAAAGAAAAAATATAAATTAAAACATATAGTATGGGCAAGCAGGGAGCTAGAACGATTCGCA
GTTAATCCTGGCCTGTTAGAAACATCAGAAGGCTGTAGACAAATACTGGGACAGCTACAACCATCCCTTC
AGACAGGATCAGAAGAACTTAGATCATTATATAATACAGTAGCAACCCTCTATTGTGTGCATCAAAGGAT
AGAGATAAAAGACACCAAGGAAGCTTTAGACAAGATAGAGGAAGAGCAAAACAAAAGTAAGACCACCGCA
CAGCAAGCGGCCGCTGATCTTCAGACCTGGAGGAGGAGATATGAGGGACAATTGGAGAAGTGAATTATAT
AAATATAAAGTAGTAAAAATTGAACCATTAGGAGTAGCACCCACCAAGGCAAAGAGAAGAGTGGTGCAGA
GAGAAAAAAGAGCAGTGGGAATAGGAGCTTTGTTCCTTGGGTTCTTGGGAGCAGCAGGAAGCACTATGGG
CGCAGCGTCAATGACGCTGACGGTACAGGCCAGACAATTATTGTCTGGTATAGTGCAGCAGCAGAACAAT
TTGCTGAGGGCTATTGAGGCGCAACAGCATCTGTTGCAACTCACAGTCTGGGGCATCAAGCAGCTCCAGG
CAAGAATCCTGGCTGTGGAAAGATACCTAAAGGATCAACAGCTCCTGGGGATTTGGGGTTGCTCTGGAAA
ACTCATTTGCACCACTGCTGTGCCTTGGAATGCTAGTTGGAGTAATAAATCTCTGGAACAGATTTGGAAT
CACACGACCTGGATGGAGTGGGACAGAGAAATTAACAATTACACAAGCTTAATACACTCCTTAATTGAAG
AATCGCAAAACCAGCAAGAAAAGAATGAACAAGAATTATTGGAATTAGATAAATGGGCAAGTTTGTGGAA
TTGGTTTAACATAACAAATTGGCTGTGGTATATAAAATTATTCATAATGATAGTAGGAGGCTTGGTAGGT
TTAAGAATAGTTTTTGCTGTACTTTCTATAGTGAATAGAGTTAGGCAGGGATATTCACCATTATCGTTTC
AGACCCACCTCCCAACCCCGAGGGGACCCGACAGGCCCGAAGGAATAGAAGAAGAAGGTGGAGAGAGAGA
CAGAGACAGATCCATTCGATTAGTGAACGGATCTCGACGGTATCGGTTAACTTTTAAAAGAAAAGGGGGG
ATTGGGGGGTACAGTGCAGGGGAAAGAATAGTAGACATAATAGCAACAGACATACAAACTAAAGAATTAC
AAAAACAAATTACAAAATTCAAAATTTTGGGCCCTTCCAACCTTCCAACCGGGATTGATTATTGACTAGA
TCATCGCGTGAGGCTCCGGTGCCCGTCAGTGGGCAGAGCGCACATCGCCCACAGTCCCCGAGAAGTTGGG
GGGAGGGGTCGGCAATTGAACCGGTGCCTAGAGAAGGTGGCGCGGGGTAAACTGGGAAAGTGATGTCGTG
TACTGGCTCCGCCTTTTTCCCGAGGGTGGGGGAGAACCGTATATAAGTGCAGTAGTCGCCGTGAACGTTC
TTTTTCGCAACGGGTTTGCCGCCAGAACACAGGTAAGTGCCGTGTGTGGTTCCCGCGGGCCTGGCCTCTT
TACGGGTTATGGCCCTTGCGTGCCTTGAATTACTTCCACGCCCCTGGCTGCAGTACGTGATTCTTGATCC
CGAGCTTCGGGTTGGAAGTGGGTGGGAGAGTTCGAGGCCTTGCGCTTAAGGAGCCCCTTCGCCTCGTGCT
TGAGTTGAGGCCTGGCCTGGGCGCTGGGGCCGCCGCGTGCGAATCTGGTGGCACCTTCGCGCCTGTCTCG
CTGCTTTCGATAAGTCTCTAGCCATTTAAAATTTTTGATGACCTGCTGCGACGCTTTTTTTCTGGCAAGA
TAGTCTTGTAAATGCGGGCCAAGATCTGCACACTGGTATTTCGGTTTTTGGGGCCGCGGGCGGCGACGGG
GCCCGTGCGTCCCAGCGCACATGTTCGGCGAGGCGGGGCCTGCGAGCGCGGCCACCGAGAATCGGACGGG
GGTAGTCTCAAGCTGGCCGGCCTGCTCTGGTGCCTGGCCTCGCGCCGCCGTGTATCGCCCCGCCCTGGGC
GGCAAGGCTGGCCCGGTCGGCACCAGTTGCGTGAGCGGAAAGATGGCCGCTTCCCGGCCCTGCTGCAGGG
AGCTCAAAATGGAGGACGCGGCGCTCGGGAGAGCGGGCGGGTGAGTCACCCACACAAAGGAAAAGGGCCT
TTCCGTCCTCAGCCGTCGCTTCATGTGACTCCACGGAGTACCGGGCGCCGTCCAGGCACCTCGATTAGTT
CTCGAGCTTTTGGAGTACGTCGTCTTTAGGTTGGGGGGAGGGGTTTTATGCGATGGAGTTTCCCCACACT
GAGTGGGTGGAGACTGAAGTTAGGCCAGCTTGGCACTTGATGTAATTCTCCTTGGAATTTGCCCTTTTTG
AGTTTGGATCTTGGTTCATTCTCAAGCCTCAGACAGTGGTTCAAAGTTTTTTTCTTCCATTTCAGGTGTC
GTGAGGAATTAGTCGAGGTCGACGGTATCGATAAGCTTGATATCGAATTCATGGCCGAAGGGAGCGTGGC
AAGACAGCCCGATCTGCTGACATGCGACGACGAACCAATCCACATTCCAGGAGCTATCCAGCCTCATGGA
CTGCTGCTGGCTCTGGCCGCTGACATGACTATCGTGGCAGGCTCTGATAACCTGCCAGAGCTGACCGGGC
TGGCTATCGGAGCACTGATTGGCCGGTCCGCAGCCGACGTGTTCGATTCTGAGACTCACAATAGACTGAC
CATCGCCCTGGCTGAACCTGGGGCTGCAGTGGGAGCCCCAATTACCGTCGGCTTCACAATGCGAAAGGAC
GCTGGCTTTATCGGGTCCTGGCACCGCCATGATCAGCTGATTTTTCTGGAGCTGGAACCACCTCAGAGAG
ACGTGGCAGAGCCACAGGCTTTCTTTCGGAGAACAAACAGCGCCATCAGGCGCCTGCAGGCCGCTGAGAC
TCTGGAATCCGCTTGCGCAGCCGCTGCACAGGAAGTGAGGAAGATCACCGGGTTCGATCGCGTCATGATC
TACAGATTCGCCTCAGACTTTAGCGGAGAAGTGATCGCAGAAGATCGCTGTGCCGAGGTCGAAAGTAAAC
TGGGCCTGCATTACCCAGCCTCAACCGTGCCTGCACAGGCACGACGGCTGTATACAATCAACCCCGTGCG
GATCATTCCCGACATTAATTACAGACCAGTGCCCGTCACACCTGACCTGAACCCAGTGACTGGGAGGCCC
ATCGATCTGAGCTTCGCCATTCTGCGCAGCGTGTCCCCTGTCCACCTGGAGTTTATGAGGAATATCGGAA
TGCATGGCACCATGTCTATCAGTATTCTGAGAGGCGAAAGGCTGTGGGGGCTGATCGTGTGCCACCATCG
GACACCTTACTATGTGGACCTGGACGGCAGGCAGGCTTGTGAACTGGTGGCTCAGGTGCTGGCTTGGCAG
ATTGGCGTGATGAAGGAGGAATAAACTAGTCTCGACTCGACAATCAACCTCTGGATTACAAAATTTGTGA
AAGATTGACTGGTATTCTTAACTATGTTGCTCCTTTTACGCTATGTGGATACGCTGCTTTAATGCCTTTG
TATCATGCTATTGCTTCCCGTATGGCTTTCATTTTCTCCTCCTTGTATAAATCCTGGTTGCTGTCTCTTT
ATGAGGAGTTGTGGCCCGTTGTCAGGCAACGTGGCGTGGTGTGCACTGTGTTTGCTGACGCAACCCCCAC
TGGTTGGGGCATTGCCACCACCTGTCAGCTCCTTTCCGGGACTTTCGCTTTCCCCCTCCCTATTGCCACG
GCGGAACTCATCGCCGCCTGCCTTGCCCGCTGCTGGACAGGGGCTCGGCTGTTGGGCACTGACAATTCCG
TGGTGTTGTCGGGGAAGCTGACGTCCTTTCCATGGCTGCTCGCCTGTGTTGCCACCTGGATTCTGCGCGG
GACGTCCTTCTGCTACGTCCCTTCGGCCCTCAATCCAGCGGACCTTCCTTCCCGCGGCCTGCTGCCGGCT
CTGCGGCCTCTTCCGCATCTTCGCCTTCGCCCTCAGACGAGTCGGATCTCCCTTTGGGCCGCCTCCCCGC
CTGGAATTAATTCGAGCTCGGTACCTTTAAGACCAATGACTTACAAGGCAGCTGTAGATCTTAGCCACTT
TTTAAAAGAAAAGGGGGGACTGGAAGGGCTAATTCACTCCCAACGAAGATAAGATCTGCTTTTTGCTTGT
ACTGGGTCTCTCTGGTTAGACCAGATCTGAGCCTGGGAGCTCTCTGGCTAACTAGGGAACCCACTGCTTA
AGCCTCAATAAAGCTTGCCTTGAGTGCTTCAAGTAGTGTGTGCCCGTCTGTTGTGTGACTCTGGTAACTA
GAGATCCCTCAGACCCTTTTAGTCAGTGTGGAAAATCTCTAGCAGTAGTAGTTCATGTCATCTTATTATT
CAGTATTTATAACTTGCAAAGAAATGAATATCAGAGAGTGAGAGGAACTTGTTTATTGCAGCTTATAATG
GTTACAAATAAAGCAATAGCATCACAAATTTCACAAATAAAGCATTTTTTTCACTGCATTCTAGTTGTGG
TTTGTCCAAACTCATCAATGTATCTAGAGCGGCCGCCACCGCGGTGGAGCTCCAGCTTTTGTTCCCTTTA
GTGAGGGTTAATTTCGAGCTTGGCGTAATCATGGTCATAGCTGTTTCCTGTGTGAAATTGTTATCCGCTC
ACAATTCCACACAACATACGAGCCGGAAGCATAAAGTGTAAAGCCTGGGGTGCCTAATGAGTGAGCTAAC
TCACATTAATTGCGTTGCGCTCACTGCCCGCTTTCCAGTCGGGAAACCTGTCGTGCCAGCTGCATTAATG
AATCGGCCAACGCGCGGGGAGAGGCGGTTTGCGTATTGGGCGCTCTTCCGCTTCCTCGCTCACTGACTCG
CTGCGCTCGGTCGTTCGGCTGCGGCGAGCGGTATCAGCTCACTCAAAGGCGGTAATACGGTTATCCACAG
AATCAGGGGATAACGCAGGAAAGAACATGTGAGCAAAAGGCCAGCAAAAGGCCAGGAACCGTAAAAAGGC
CGCGTTGCTGGCGTTTTTCCATAGGCTCCGCCCCCCTGACGAGCATCACAAAAATCGACGCTCAAGTCAG
AGGTGGCGAAACCCGACAGGACTATAAAGATACCAGGCGTTTCCCCCTGGAAGCTCCCTCGTGCGCTCTC
CTGTTCCGACCCTGCCGCTTACCGGATACCTGTCCGCCTTTCTCCCTTCGGGAAGCGTGGCGCTTTCTCA
TAGCTCACGCTGTAGGTATCTCAGTTCGGTGTAGGTCGTTCGCTCCAAGCTGGGCTGTGTGCACGAACCC
CCCGTTCAGCCCGACCGCTGCGCCTTATCCGGTAACTATCGTCTTGAGTCCAACCCGGTAAGACACGACT
TATCGCCACTGGCAGCAGCCACTGGTAACAGGATTAGCAGAGCGAGGTATGTAGGCGGTGCTACAGAGTT
CTTGAAGTGGTGGCCTAACTACGGCTACACTAGAAGAACAGTATTTGGTATCTGCGCTCTGCTGAAGCCA
GTTACCTTCGGAAAAAGAGTTGGTAGCTCTTGATCCGGCAAACAAACCACCGCTGGTAGCGGTGGTTTTT
TTGTTTGCAAGCAGCAGATTACGCGCAGAAAAAAAGGATCTCAAGAAGATCCTTTGATCTTTTCTACGGG
GTCTGACGCTCAGTGGAACGAAAACTCACGTTAAGGGATTTTGGTCATGAGATTATCAAAAAGGATCTTC
ACCTAGATCCTTTTAAATTAAAAATGAAGTTTTAAATCAATCTAAAGTATATATGAGTAAACTTGGTCTG
ACAGTTACCAATGCTTAATCAGTGAGGCACCTATCTCAGCGATCTGTCTATTTCGTTCATCCATAGTTGC
CTGACTCCCCGTCGTGTAGATAACTACGATACGGGAGGGCTTACCATCTGGCCCCAGTGCTGCAATGATA
CCGCGAGACCCACGCTCACCGGCTCCAGATTTATCAGCAATAAACCAGCCAGCCGGAAGGGCCGAGCGCA
GAAGTGGTCCTGCAACTTTATCCGCCTCCATCCAGTCTATTAATTGTTGCCGGGAAGCTAGAGTAAGTAG
TTCGCCAGTTAATAGTTTGCGCAACGTTGTTGCCATTGCTACAGGCATCGTGGTGTCACGCTCGTCGTTT
GGTATGGCTTCATTCAGCTCCGGTTCCCAACGATCAAGGCGAGTTACATGATCCCCCATGTTGTGCAAAA
AAGCGGTTAGCTCCTTCGGTCCTCCGATCGTTGTCAGAAGTAAGTTGGCCGCAGTGTTATCACTCATGGT
TATGGCAGCACTGCATAATTCTCTTACTGTCATGCCATCCGTAAGATGCTTTTCTGTGACTGGTGAGTAC
TCAACCAAGTCATTCTGAGAATAGTGTATGCGGCGACCGAGTTGCTCTTGCCCGGCGTCAATACGGGATA
ATACCGCGCCACATAGCAGAACTTTAAAAGTGCTCATCATTGGAAAACGTTCTTCGGGGCGAAAACTCTC
AAGGATCTTACCGCTGTTGAGATCCAGTTCGATGTAACCCACTCGTGCACCCAACTGATCTTCAGCATCT
TTTACTTTCACCAGCGTTTCTGGGTGAGCAAAAACAGGAAGGCAAAATGCCGCAAAAAAGGGAATAAGGG
CGACACGGAAATGTTGAATACTCATACTCTTCCTTTTTCAATATTATTGAAGCATTTATCAGGGTTATTG
TCTCATGAGCGGATACATATTTGAATGTATTTAGAAAAATAAACAAATAGGGGTTCCGCGCACATTTCCC
CGAAAAGTGCCACCTAAATTGTAAGCGTTAATATTTTGTTAAAATTCGCGTTAAATTTTTGTTAAATCAG
CTCATTTTTTAACCAATAGGCCGAAATCGGCAAAATCCCTTATAAATCAAAAGAATAGACCGAGATAGGG
T
[37 nt withheld, positions 7632-7668]
AAAGAACGTGGACTCCAACGTCAAAGG
[49 nt withheld, positions 7696-7744]
T
[91 nt withheld, positions 7746-7836]
G
[124 nt withheld, positions 7838-7961]
CCCATTCGCCATTCAGGCTGCGCAACTGTTGGGAAGGGCGATCGGTGCGGGCCTCTTCGCTATTACGCCA
GCTGGCGAAAGGGGGATGTGCTGCAAGGCGATTAAGTTGGGTAACGCCAGGGTTTTCCCAGTCACGACGT
TGTAAAACGACGGCCAGTGAATTGTAATACGACTCACTATAGGGCGAATTGGGTACCACGCG
